>Addgene plasmid #15422 | FLAG-MED21 | depositor partial sequence | sequence record 8285 | Author sequence
ATGGCGGATCGGCTCACGCAGCTTCAGGACGCTGTGAATTCGCTTGCAGATCAGTTTTGTAATGCCATTG
GAGTATTGCAGCAATGTGGTCCTCCTGCCTCTTTCAATAATATTCAGACAGCAATTAACAAAGACCAGCC
AGCTAACCCTACAGAAGAGTATGCCCAGCTTTTTGCAGCACTGATTGCACGAACAGCAAAAGACATTGAT
GTTTTGATAGATTCCTTACCCAGTGAAGAATCTACAGCTGCTTTACAGGCTGCTAGCTTGTATAAGCTAG
AAGAAGAAAACCATGAAGCTGCTACATGTCTGGAGGATGTTGTTTATCGAGGAGACATGCTTCTGGAGAA
GATACAAAGCGCACTTGCTGATATTGCACAGTCACAGCTGAAGACAAGAAGTGGTACCCATAGCCAGTCT
CTTCCAGACTCATAG
