>Addgene plasmid #15422 | FLAG-MED21 | addgene partial sequence | sequence record 21874 | T7 5'-TAATACGACTCACTATAGGG-3'
CGATGATGACAAGCTCGAGATGGCGGATTCGGCTCACGCAGCTTCAGGACGCTGTGAATTCGCTTGCAGA
TCAGTTTTGTAATGCCATTGGAGTATTGCAGCAATGTGGTCCTCCTGCCTCTTTCAATAATATTCAGACA
GCAATTAACAAAGACCAGCCAGCTAACCCTACAGAAGAGTATGCCCAGCTTTTTGCAGCACTGATTGCAC
GAACAGCAAAAGACATTGATGTTTTGATAGATTCCTTACCCAGTGAAGAATCTACAGCTGCTTTACAGGC
TGCTAGCTTGTATAAGCTAGAAGAAGAAAACCATGAAGCTGCTACATGTCTGGAGGATGTTGTTTATCGA
GGAGACATGCTTCTGGAGAAGATACAAAGCGCACTTGCTGATATTGCACAGTCACAGCTGAAGACAAGAA
GTGGTACCCATAGCCAGTCTCTTCCAGACTCATAGGGATCCGGTACCGTCGAGTCTAGAGGGCCCGTTTA
AACCCGCTGATCAGCCTCGACTGTGCCTTCTAGTTGCCAGCCATCTGTTGTTTGCCCCTCCCCCGTGCCT
TCCTTGACCCTGGAAGGTGCCACTCCCACTGTCCTTTCCTAATAAAATGAGGAAATTGCATCGCATTGTC
TGAGTAGGTG
