[The description below was written by a language model from this plasmid's Addgene catalogue record.]
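Description:
FLAG-MED21 is a mammalian expression plasmid built on pcDNA3.1 N-FLAG/Hyg, a commercial pcDNA3.1 hygromycin vector of about 5.6 kb that was modified in the depositing laboratory to supply an N-terminal FLAG epitope. It is maintained in E. coli as a high-copy plasmid under ampicillin selection, and it carries a hygromycin marker that allows selection of stably transfected mammalian cells. The record does not list the promoter or other backbone features explicitly. pcDNA3.1-family vectors normally drive the insert from the CMV immediate-early promoter and terminate transcription with the bovine growth hormone polyadenylation signal, and the listed T7 forward and BGH reverse sequencing primers fit that layout.

The insert is the human MED21 coding sequence (also known as SRB7, SURB7 or hSrb7), about 435 bp with no recorded mutations, cloned between XhoI and BamHI sites that both remain intact. Because the FLAG tag is encoded by the backbone upstream of the cloning site, the expressed product is MED21 with FLAG fused to its N-terminus. MED21 is a subunit of the Mediator complex, the multiprotein coactivator that links transcriptional regulators to RNA polymerase II. The associated publication concerns the identification of mammalian Mediator subunits related to yeast Mediator components. In that context, the plasmid suits transient or hygromycin-selected stable expression of epitope-tagged MED21, allowing detection with anti-FLAG antibodies and anti-FLAG affinity purification of MED21 together with its associated Mediator proteins for compositional or functional analysis.
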