Addgene plasmid #15422: FLAG-MED21
Depositing lab: Joan Conaway & Ronald Conaway. Depositing organization: Stowers Institute for Medical Research. Publication: Identification of mammalian Mediator subunits with similarities to yeast Mediator subunits Srb5, Srb6, Med11, and Rox3. Sato S, Tomomori-Sato C, Banks CA, Sorokina I, Parmely TJ, Kong SE, Jin J, Cai Y, Lane WS, Brower CS, Conaway RC, Conaway JW. J Biol Chem. 2003 Apr 25. 278(17):15123-7. 10.1074/jbc.C300054200 PubMed 12584197.
Backbone
  Vector backbone: pcDNA3.1 N-FLAG/Hyg
  Backbone manufacturer: Invitrogen, modified at Conaway lab
  Backbone size w/o insert (bp): 5600
  Vector type: Mammalian Expression
  Selectable markers: Hygromycin
Growth in bacteria
  Bacterial resistance: Ampicillin, 100 μg/mL
  Growth temperature: 37°C
  Growth strain: DH5alpha
  Copy number: High Copy
Gene/Insert
  Gene/Insert name: MED21 (alt name: SRB7)
  Species: H. sapiens (human)
  Insert size (bp): 435
  Mutation: N/A
  GenBank ID: AA449015
  Entrez Gene: MED21 (a.k.a. SRB7, SURB7, hSrb7)
  Tag / fusion protein: FLAG (N terminal on backbone)
  Cloning method: Restriction Enzyme; 5′ cloning site XhoI (not destroyed); 3′ cloning site BamHI (not destroyed)
  Sequencing primers: 5′ T7; 3′ BGH reverse
Terms and licenses: Academic/Nonprofit Terms; Industry Terms: Not Available to Industry
How to cite: FLAG-MED21 was a gift from Joan Conaway & Ronald Conaway (Addgene plasmid # 15422 ; http://n2t.net/addgene:15422 ; RRID:Addgene_15422)
